Addgene plasmid #57642: tdEos-MCPB2-C-18
Purpose: Localization: Actin Capping Protein , Excitation: 505 / 569, Emission: 516 / 581
Depositing lab: Michael Davidson. Depositing organization: Florida State University, Tallahassee.
Backbone
  Vector backbone: tdEos-C1
  Backbone size w/o insert (bp): 4750
  Vector type: Mammalian Expression
  Selectable markers: Neomycin (select with G418)
Growth in bacteria
  Bacterial resistance: Kanamycin, 50 μg/mL
  Growth temperature: 37°C
  Growth strain: DH5alpha
  Copy number: High Copy
Gene/Insert
  Gene/Insert name: MCPB2 (alt names: Mouse capping protein beta 2; NM_009798.4)
  Species: M. musculus (mouse)
  Promoter: CMV
  Tag / fusion protein: tdEos (N terminal on backbone)
  Cloning method: Unknown
  Sequencing primers: 5′ CMV-F; 3′ SV40pA-R
Terms and licenses: Academic/Nonprofit Terms; Industry Terms
Depositor comments: M. musculus (mouse) capping protein beta 2. Excitation = 505 / 569; Emission = 516 / 581
How to cite: tdEos-MCPB2-C-18 was a gift from Michael Davidson (Addgene plasmid # 57642 ; http://n2t.net/addgene:57642 ; RRID:Addgene_57642)
