[The description below was written by a language model from this plasmid's Addgene catalogue record.]
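Description:
tdEos-MCPB2-C-18 is a mammalian expression plasmid built on the tdEos-C1 backbone (about 4.75 kb without the insert) that produces a fluorescent fusion of mouse actin capping protein beta 2 (MCPB2). It is maintained in E. coli as a high-copy plasmid under kanamycin selection. It also carries a neomycin resistance marker, so transfected mammalian cells can be selected with G418. The record does not name the origin of replication or the polyadenylation signal. However, the use of an SV40 polyA reverse sequencing primer suggests that an SV40 polyadenylation signal lies downstream of the coding region.

Expression is driven by the CMV promoter, a strong constitutive promoter in most mammalian cell lines. The tdEos tag comes from the backbone and sits at the N terminus, so the capping protein is fused to the C-terminal end of the fluorescent protein. The "C-18" in the name probably indicates this orientation and an 18-residue linker, but the record does not say so. tdEos is a tandem-dimer form of the photoconvertible protein Eos. The listed spectra match its two states: a green form (excitation 505 nm, emission 516 nm) and a red form after photoconversion (excitation 569 nm, emission 581 nm).

The stated purpose is localization of actin capping protein, which binds the barbed ends of actin filaments. The construct is therefore suited to imaging the distribution of capping protein in cells. The photoconvertible tag generally also allows tracking of selected protein populations and single-molecule localization microscopy. No feature table was provided, and the cloning method is recorded as unknown.
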