>Addgene plasmid #57642 | tdEos-MCPB2-C-18 | depositor partial sequence | sequence record 88795 | insert sequence
CTAGCGCTACCGGTCGCCACCATGAGTGCGATTAAGCCAGACATGAAGATCAACCTCCGTATGGAAGGCA
ACGTAAACGGGCACCACTTTGTGATCGACGGAGATGGTACAGGCAAGCCTTTTGAGGGAAAACAGAGTAT
GGATCTTGAAGTCAAAGAGGGCGGACCTCTGCCTTTTGCCTTTGATATCCTGACCACTGCATTCCATTAC
GGCAACAGGGTATTCGCCGAATATCCAGACCACATACAAGACTATTTTAAGCAGTCGTTTCCTAAGGGGT
ATTCGTGGGAACGAAGCTTGACTTTCGAAGACGGGGGCATTTGCATTGCCAGAAACGACATAACAATGGA
AGGGGACACTTTCTATAATAAAGTTCGATTTCACGGTGTAAACTTTCCCGCCAATGGTCCAGTTATGCAG
AAGAAGACGCTGAAATGGGAGCCCTCCACTGAGAAAATGTATGTGCGTGATGGAGTGCTGACTGGTGATA
TTCGCATGGCTTTGTTGCTTGAAGGAAATGCCCATTACCGATGTGACTTCAGAACTACTTACAAAGCTAA
GGAGAAGGGTGTCAAGTTACCAGGCTACCACTTTGTGGACCACTGCATTGAGATTTTAAGCCATGACAAA
GATTACAACAAGGTTAAGCTGTATGAGCATGCTGTTGCTCATTCTGGATTGCCTGACAATGCCAGACGAT
CCGGTAGCGGTCACGGTACTGGTTCTACTGGTTCTGGTTCTTCTGAGAGTGCGATTAAGCCAGACATGAA
GATCAACCTCCGTATGGAAGGCAACGTAAACGGGCACCACTTTGTGATCGACGGAGATGGTACAGGCAAG
CCTTTTGAGGGAAAACAGAGTATGGATCTTGAAGTCAAAGAGGGCGGACCTCTGCCTTTTGCCTTTGATA
TCCTGACCACTGCATTCCATTACGGCAACAGGGTATTCGCCGAATATCCAGACCACATACAAGACTATTT
TAAGCAGTCGTTTCCTAAGGGGTATTCGTGGGAACGAAGCTTGACTTTCGAAGACGGGGGCATTTGCATT
GCCAGAAACGACATAACAATGGAAGGGGACACTTTCTATAATAAAGTTCGATTTCACGGTGTAAACTTTC
CCGCCAATGGTCCAGTTATGCAGAAGAAGACGCTGAAATGGGAGCCCTCCACTGAGAAAATGTATGTGCG
TGATGGAGTGCTGACTGGTGATATTCGCATGGCTTTGTTGCTTGAAGGAAATGCCCATTACCGATGTGAC
TTCAGAACTACTTACAAAGCTAAGGAGAAGGGTGTCAAGTTACCAGGCTACCACTTTGTGGACCACTGCA
TTGAGATTTTAAGCCATGACAAAGATTACAACAAGGTTAAGCTGTATGAGCATGCTGTTGCTCATTCTGG
ATTGCCTGACAATGCCAGACGATCCGGACTCAGATCTCGAGAGTCCAGTGGATATTCGTCTCGGTCGGGT
GGAAGC
[813 nt withheld, positions 1477-2289]
TGAGAATTCTGCAGTCGACGGTACCGCGGGCCCGGGATCCACCGGATCTAGAT
