>Addgene plasmid #57642 | tdEos-MCPB2-C-18 | addgene partial sequence | sequence record 141716 | SV40pA-R 5'-GAAATTTGTGATGCTATTGC-3'
CAACAACAATTGCATTCATTTTATGTTTCAGGTTCAGGGGGAGGTGTGGGAGGTTTTTTAAAGCAAGTAA
AACCTCTACAAATGTGGTATGGCTGATTATGATCAGTTATCTAGATCCGGTGGATCCCGGGCCCGCGGTA
CCGTCGACTGCAGAATTCTCA
[613 nt withheld, positions 162-774]
