>Addgene plasmid #57642 | tdEos-MCPB2-C-18 | addgene partial sequence | sequence record 145729 | CMV-F 5'-CGCAAATGGGCGGTAGGCGTG-3'
GGTTTAGTGAACCGTCAGATCCGCTAGCGCTACCGGTCGCCACCATGAGTGCGATTAAGCCAGACATGAA
GATCAACCTCCGTATGGAAGGCAACGTAAACGGGCACCACTTTGTGATCGACGGAGATGGTACAGGCAAG
CCTTTTGAGGGAAAACAGAGTATGGATCTTGAAGTCAAAGAGGGCGGACCTCTGCCTTTTGCCTTTGATA
TCCTGACCACTGCATTCCATTACGGCAACAGGGTATTCGCCGAATATCCAGACCACATACAAGACTATTT
TAAGCAGTCGTTTCCTAAGGGGTATTCGTGGGAACGAAGCTTGACTTTCGAAGACGGGGGCATTTGCATT
GCCAGAAACGACATAACAATGGAAGGGGACACTTTCTATAATAAAGTTCGATTTCACGGTGTAAACTTTC
CCGCCAATGGTCCAGTTATGCAGAAGAAGACGCTGAAATGGGAGCCCTCCACTGAGAAAATGTATGTGCG
TGATGGAGTGCTGACTGGTGATATTCGCATGGCTTTGTTGCTTGAAGGAAATGCCCATTACCGATGTGAC
TTCAGAACTACTTACAAAGCTAAGGAGAAGGGTGTCAAGTTACCAGGCTACCACTTTGTGGACCACTGCA
TTGAGATTTTAAGCCATGACAAAGATTACAACAAGGTTAAGCTGTATGAGCATGCTGTTGCTCATTCTGG
ATTGCCTGACAATGCCAGACGATCCGGTAGCGGTCACGGTACTGGTTCTACTGGTTCTGG
